>Addgene plasmid #135599 | pSP64-membrane-mCherry-LOV | addgene full sequence | sequence record 268878 | Addgene NGS Result
CTTGTTCTTTTTGCAGAAGCTCAGAATAAACGCTCAACTTTGGCAGATCTGATCATGCCATGGGGGCCCA
TGCTGTGCTGTATGAGAAGAACCAAACAGGTTGAAAAGAATGATGACGACCAAAAGATTGGCGGCATGGT
GAGCAAGGGCGAGGAGGATAACATGGCCATCATCAAGGAGTTCATGCGCTTCAAGGTGCACATGGAGGGC
TCCGTGAACGGCCACGAGTTCGAGATCGAGGGCGAGGGCGAGGGCCGCCCCTACGAGGGCACCCAGACCG
CCAAGCTGAAGGTGACCAAGGGTGGCCCCCTGCCCTTCGCCTGGGACATCCTGTCCCCTCAGTTCATGTA
CGGCTCCAAGGCCTACGTGAAGCACCCCGCCGACATCCCCGACTACTTGAAGCTGTCCTTCCCCGAGGGC
TTCAAGTGGGAGCGCGTGATGAACTTCGAGGACGGCGGCGTGGTGACCGTGACCCAGGACTCCTCCCTGC
AGGACGGCGAGTTCATCTACAAGGTGAAGCTGCGCGGCACCAACTTCCCCTCCGACGGCCCCGTAATGCA
GAAGAAGACCATGGGCTGGGAGGCCTCCTCCGAGCGGATGTACCCCGAGGACGGCGCCCTGAAGGGCGAG
ATCAAGCAGAGGCTGAAGCTGAAGGACGGCGGCCACTACGACGCTGAGGTCAAGACCACCTACAAGGCCA
AGAAGCCCGTGCAGCTGCCCGGCGCCTACAACGTCAACATCAAGTTGGACATCACCTCCCACAACGAGGA
CTACACCATCGTGGAACAGTACGAACGCGCCGAGGGCCGCCACTCCACCGGCGGCATGGACGAGCTGTAC
AAGTCCGGAGGGGATCGGTGGAGCTCCACCGGTGGCGGCCGCGGTGGATCTGGAGGTTCAGGTGGAAGTC
CTAGGTTGGCTACTACACTTGAACGTATTGAGAAGAACTTTGTCATTACTGACCCAAGATTGCCAGATAA
TCCCATTATATTCGCGTCCGATAGTTTCTTGCAGTTGACAGAATATAGCCGTGAAGAAATTTTGGGAAGA
AACTGCAGGTTTCTACAAGGTCCTGAAACTGATCGCGCGACAGTGAGAAAAATTAGAGATGCCATAGATA
ACCAAACAGAGGTCACTGTTCAGCTGATTAATTATACAAAGAGTGGTAAAAAGTTCTGGAACCTCTTTCA
CTTGCAGCCTATGCGAGATCAGAAGGGAGATGTCCAGTACTTTATTGGGGTTCAGTTGGATGGAACTGAG
CATGTCCGAGATGCTGCCGAGAGAGAGGCAGTCATGCTGATTAAGAAAACTGCAGAAGAGATTGATAAAG
CGGTGGATACCTGGGTGTAAACTAGTGACTGACTAGGATCTGGTTACCACTAAACCAGCCTCAAGAACAC
CCGAATGGAGTCTCTAAGCTACATAATACCAACTTACACTTTACAAAATGTTGTCCCCCAAAATGTAGCC
ATTCGTATCTGCTCCTAATAAAAAGAAAGTCCCCCCCCCCTGCAGGTCGACTCTAGAGGATCCCCGGGCG
AGCTCGAATTCGTAATCATGTCATAGCTGTTTCCTGTGTGAAATTGTTATCCGCTCACAATTCCACACAA
CATACGAGCCGGAAGCATAAAGTGTAAAGCCTGGGGTGCCTAATGAGTGAGCTAACTCACATTAATTGCG
TTGCGCTCACTGCCCGCTTTCCAGTCGGGAAACCTGTCGTGCCAGCTGCATTAATGAATCGGCCAACGCG
CGGGGAGAGGCGGTTTGCGTATTGGGCGCTCTTCCGCTTCCTCGCTCACTGACTCGCTGCGCTCGGTCGT
TCGGCTGCGGCGAGCGGTATCAGCTCACTCAAAGGCGGTAATACGGTTATCCACAGAATCAGGGGATAAC
GCAGGAAAGAACATGTGAGCAAAAGGCCAGCAAAAGGCCAGGAACCGTAAAAAGGCCGCGTTGCTGGCGT
TTTTCCATAGGCTCCGCCCCCCTGACGAGCATCACAAAAATCGACGCTCAAGTCAGAGGTGGCGAAACCC
GACAGGACTATAAAGATACCAGGCGTTTCCCCCTGGAAGCTCCCTCGTGCGCTCTCCTGTTCCGACCCTG
CCGCTTACCGGATACCTGTCCGCCTTTCTCCCTTCGGGAAGCGTGGCGCTTTCTCATAGCTCACGCTGTA
GGTATCTCAGTTCGGTGTAGGTCGTTCGCTCCAAGCTGGGCTGTGTGCACGAACCCCCCGTTCAGCCCGA
CCGCTGCGCCTTATCCGGTAACTATCGTCTTGAGTCCAACCCGGTAAGACACGACTTATCGCCACTGGCA
GCAGCCACTGGTAACAGGATTAGCAGAGCGAGGTATGTAGGCGGTGCTACAGAGTTCTTGAAGTGGTGGC
CTAACTACGGCTACACTAGAAGAACAGTATTTGGTATCTGCGCTCTGCTGAAGCCAGTTACCTTCGGAAA
AAGAGTTGGTAGCTCTTGATCCGGCAAACAAACCACCGCTGGTAGCGGTGGTTTTTTTGTTTGCAAGCAG
CAGATTACGCGCAGAAAAAAAGGATCTCAAGAAGATCCTTTGATCTTTTCTACGGGGTCTGACGCTCAGT
GGAACGAAAACTCACGTTAAGGGATTTTGGTCATGAGATTATCAAAAAGGATCTTCACCTAGATCCTTTT
AAATTAAAAATGAAGTTTTAAATCAATCTAAAGTATATATGAGTAAACTTGGTCTGACAGTTACCAATGC
TTAATCAGTGAGGCACCTATCTCAGCGATCTGTCTATTTCGTTCATCCATAGTTGCCTGACTCCCCGTCG
TGTAGATAACTACGATACGGGAGGGCTTACCATCTGGCCCCAGTGCTGCAATGATACCGCGAGACCCACG
CTCACCGGCTCCAGATTTATCAGCAATAAACCAGCCAGCCGGAAGGGCCGAGCGCAGAAGTGGTCCTGCA
ACTTTATCCGCCTCCATCCAGTCTATTAATTGTTGCCGGGAAGCTAGAGTAAGTAGTTCGCCAGTTAATA
GTTTGCGCAACGTTGTTGCCATTGCTACAGGCATCGTGGTGTCACGCTCGTCGTTTGGTATGGCTTCATT
CAGCTCCGGTTCCCAACGATCAAGGCGAGTTACATGATCCCCCATGTTGTGCAAAAAAGCGGTTAGCTCC
TTCGGTCCTCCGATCGTTGTCAGAAGTAAGTTGGCCGCAGTGTTATCACTCATGGTTATGGCAGCACTGC
ATAATTCTCTTACTGTCATGCCATCCGTAAGATGCTTTTCTGTGACTGGTGAGTACTCAACCAAGTCATT
CTGAGAATAGTGTATGCGGCGACCGAGTTGCTCTTGCCCGGCGTCAATACGGGATAATACCGCGCCACAT
AGCAGAACTTTAAAAGTGCTCATCATTGGAAAACGTTCTTCGGGGCGAAAACTCTCAAGGATCTTACCGC
TGTTGAGATCCAGTTCGATGTAACCCACTCGTGCACCCAACTGATCTTCAGCATCTTTTACTTTCACCAG
CGTTTCTGGGTGAGCAAAAACAGGAAGGCAAAATGCCGCAAAAAAGGGAATAAGGGCGACACGGAAATGT
TGAATACTCATACTCTTCCTTTTTCAATATTATTGAAGCATTTATCAGGGTTATTGTCTCATGAGCGGAT
ACATATTTGAATGTATTTAGAAAAATAAACAAATAGGGGTTCCGCGCACATTTCCCCGAAAAGTGCCACC
TGACGTCTAAGAAACCATTATTATCATGACATTAACCTATAAAAATAGGCGTATCACGAGGCCCTTTCGT
CTCGCGCGTTTCGGTGATGACGGTGAAAACCTCTGACACATGCAGCTCCCGGAGACGGTCACAGCTTGTC
TGTAAGCGGATGCCGGGAGCAGACAAGCCCGTCAGGGCGCGTCAGCGGGTGTTGGCGGGTGTCGGGGCTG
GCTTAACTATGCGGCATCAGAGCAGATTGTACTGAGAGTGCACCATTCGACGCTCTCCCTTATGCGACTC
CTGCATTAGGAAGCAGCCCAGTAGTAGGTTGAGGCCGTTGAGCACCGCCGCCGCAAGGAATGGTGCATGC
AAGGAGATGGCGCCCAACAGTCCCCCGGCCACGGGGCCTGCCACCATACCCACGCCGAAACAAGCGCTCA
TGAGCCCGAAGTGGCGAGCCCGATCTTCCCCATCGGTGATGTCGGCGATATAGGCGCCAGCAACCGCACC
TGTGGCGCCGGTGATGCCGGCCACGATGCGTCCGGCGTAGAGGATCTGGCTAGCGATGACCCTGCTGATT
GGTTCGCTGACCATTTCCGGGTGCGGGACGGCGTTACCAGAAACTCAGAAGGTTCGTCCAACCAAACCGA
CTCTGACGGCAGTTTACGAGAGAGATGATAGGGTCTGCTTCAGTAAGCCAGATGCTACACAATTAGGCTT
GTACATATTGTCGTTAGAACGCGGCTACAATTAATACATAACCTTATGTATCATACACATACGATTTAGG
TGACACTATAGAATACAAGCTTG
Features (pLannotate 1.2.2; 16 found; start..end, strand, type, name):
      1..43      +  5'UTR          Xenopus globin 5'-UTR: translational enhancer from the 5'-UTR of the major beta-globin gene of Xenopus laevis
     70..129     +  CDS            Gap43 (fragment): NEUM_RAT - Experimental evidence at protein level: Swiss-Prot protein existence level 1. This protein is associated with nerve growth. It is a major component of the motile 'growth cones' that form the tips of elongating axons. Plays a role in axonal and dendritic filopodia induction (By similarity). From Rattus norvegicus (Rat).
    136..843     +  CDS            mCherry: mCherry is a basic (constitutively fluorescent) red fluorescent protein published in 2004, derived from Discosoma sp.. It is reported to be a very rapidly-maturing monomer with low acid sensitivity.
    937..1254    +  CDS            miniSOG: miniSOG is a basic (constitutively fluorescent) cyan fluorescent protein published in 2011, derived from Arabidopsis thaliana. It requires the cofactor flavin for fluorescence.
   1383..1500    +  3'UTR          Xenopus globin 3'-UTR (fragment): 3'-UTR of the major beta-globin gene of Xenopus laevis
   1584..1600    -  protein_bind   lac operator: The lac repressor binds to the lac operator to inhibit transcription in E. coli. This inhibition can be relieved by adding lactose or isopropyl-β-D-thiogalactopyranoside (IPTG). lac repressor encoded by lacI
   1608..1638    -  promoter       lac promoter: promoter for the E. coli lac operon
   1653..1674    -  protein_bind   CAP binding site: CAP binding activates transcription in the presence of cAMP. E. coli catabolite activator protein
   1687..1779    -  CDS            lacI (fragment): lac repressor; lacI; The lac repressor binds to the lac operator to inhibit transcription in E. coli. This inhibition can be relieved by adding lactose or isopropyl-β-D-thiogalactopyranoside (IPTG).
   1962..2550    -  rep_origin     ori: high-copy-number ColE1/pMB1/pBR322/pUC origin of replication
   2721..3581    -  CDS            AmpR: β-lactamase; bla; confers resistance to ampicillin, carbenicillin, and related antibiotics
   3582..3686    -  promoter       AmpR promoter: bla
   3781..3816    +  CDS            rop (fragment): Rop protein, which maintains plasmids at low copy number; rop
   3918..3966    +  misc_feature   bom (fragment): basis of mobility region from pBR322
   3967..4246    -  CDS            TcR (fragment): tetracycline efflux protein; tet; confers resistance to tetracycline
   4474..4492    +  promoter       SP6 promoter: promoter for bacteriophage SP6 RNA polymerase
