[The description below was written by a language model from this plasmid's Addgene catalogue record and pLannotate feature annotations shown in this document.]
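Description:
pSP64-membrane-mCherry-LOV is an in vitro transcription plasmid built on the pSP64 backbone, made to produce synthetic mRNA for microinjection into embryos of the sea urchin S. purpuratus in optogenetic experiments. It is propagated in E. coli as a high-copy plasmid through a ColE1/pUC-type origin and selected with ampicillin via the β-lactamase gene. The remaining backbone annotations (lac promoter/operator and CAP site, and fragments of lacI, rop, bom and the tetracycline resistance gene) are vector remnants with no apparent role in the construct's use.

The catalogue lists the promoter as unknown, but the feature table places a bacteriophage SP6 promoter near the end of the circular map, immediately upstream of the insert, which fits the pSP64 backbone and would drive transcription by SP6 RNA polymerase. The transcribed region begins with the Xenopus β-globin 5'-UTR, a translational enhancer, and ends with a fragment of the Xenopus β-globin 3'-UTR; such flanking UTRs are commonly used to support translation and stability of injected mRNA. Between them lies a single fusion reading frame: a short fragment of rat Gap43, presumably the "membrane" targeting element named in the insert, followed by the red fluorescent protein mCherry and then a LOV domain. The annotation software labels this last segment as miniSOG, a protein itself engineered from a plant phototropin LOV domain, so the call most likely reflects sequence similarity rather than an actual miniSOG insert.

The encoded protein would act as a fluorescent, membrane-anchored, light-responsive bait. According to the record's purpose and the associated publication title, it is used to control protein localization with light during sea urchin embryogenesis. The record does not name the binding partner recruited to the LOV domain.
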