Addgene plasmid #135599: pSP64-membrane-mCherry-LOV
Purpose: Expression of membrane-mCherry-LOV mRNA for microinjection for use of optogenetics in S. purpuratus
Depositing lab: Mamiko Yajima. Depositing organization: Brown University. Publication: An optogenetic approach to control protein localization during embryogenesis of the sea urchin. Uchida A, Yajima M. Dev Biol. 2018 Sep 1;441(1):19-30. doi: 10.1016/j.ydbio.2018.06.015. Epub 2018 Jun 26. PubMed 29958898.
Backbone
  Vector backbone: pSP64
  Vector type: In vitro transcription (mRNA synthesis)
Growth in bacteria
  Bacterial resistance: Ampicillin, 100 μg/mL
  Growth temperature: 37°C
  Growth strain: DH5alpha
  Copy number: High Copy
Gene/Insert
  Gene/Insert name: membrane-mCherry-LOV
  Species: Synthetic; S. purpuratus
  Promoter: Unknown
  Tag / fusion protein: mCherry (C terminal on insert); LOV (C terminal on insert)
  Cloning method: Gibson Cloning
  Sequencing primers: 5′ Unknown
Terms and licenses: Academic/Nonprofit Terms; Industry Terms: Not Available to Industry
How to cite: pSP64-membrane-mCherry-LOV was a gift from Mamiko Yajima (Addgene plasmid # 135599 ; http://n2t.net/addgene:135599 ; RRID:Addgene_135599)
